Addgene plasmid #78645: pBW206J106-gfp
Purpose: pSB3K3 carrying J106-30gfp-t
Depositing lab: Baojun Wang. Depositing organization: University of Edinburgh. Publication: Engineering modular and tunable genetic amplifiers for scaling transcriptional signals in cascaded gene networks. Wang B, Barahona M, Buck M. Nucleic Acids Res. 2014 Aug;42(14):9484-92. doi: 10.1093/nar/gku593. Epub 2014 Jul 16. PubMed 25030903.
Backbone
  Vector backbone: pSB3K3
  Backbone manufacturer: BioBrick vector, IGEM registry
  Vector type: Synthetic Biology
Growth in bacteria
  Bacterial resistance: Kanamycin, 50 μg/mL
  Growth temperature: 37°C
  Growth strain: DH5alpha
  Copy number: Low Copy
Gene/Insert
  Gene/Insert name: J106-30gfp-t
  Species: Synthetic
  Promoter: see insert
  Cloning method: Unknown
  Sequencing primers: 5′ pBRforEco; 3′ RNAde-BB-2R
Terms and licenses: Academic/Nonprofit Terms; Industry Terms: Not Available to Industry
How to cite: pBW206J106-gfp was a gift from Baojun Wang (Addgene plasmid # 78645 ; http://n2t.net/addgene:78645 ; RRID:Addgene_78645)
