[The description below was written by a language model from this plasmid's Addgene catalogue record.]
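Description:
pBW206J106-gfp is a bacterial synthetic-biology plasmid built on pSB3K3, a BioBrick-format vector from the iGEM registry. It is selected with kanamycin and is recorded as low copy; pSB3K3 is generally known as a p15A-origin BioBrick backbone, although no feature table is supplied here to confirm the origin or the exact layout of the cloning site. The plasmid is propagated in standard E. coli cloning strains.

The payload is a fully synthetic expression cassette named J106-30gfp-t. The record does not spell out its components, and the promoter field simply points to the insert. By the naming convention used for registry parts, the name most plausibly denotes a constitutive promoter from the Anderson J231xx family (J23106), a ribosome binding site of the B003x series (B0030) placed directly upstream of a gfp coding sequence, and a transcriptional terminator. That reading is an inference from the name rather than a stated fact, and the specific GFP variant and terminator are not given.

In this arrangement, a fixed-strength promoter would drive a fluorescent reporter from a low-copy plasmid, giving a steady GFP output that reflects the promoter and RBS strength. The associated work concerns modular, tunable genetic amplifiers for scaling transcriptional signals in cascaded gene networks. A construct like this would fit as a reference or characterisation standard for measuring input promoter activity and comparing it with amplified outputs, though the record does not state its exact role.
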