>Addgene plasmid #78645 | pBW206J106-gfp | depositor partial sequence | sequence record 146762 | backbone
TACTAGTAGCGGCCGCTGCAGTCCGGCAAAAAAACGGGCAAGGTGTCACCACCCTGCCCTTTTTCTTTAA
AACCGAAAAGATTACTTCGCGTTATGCAGGCTTCCTCGCTCACTGACTCGCTGCGCTCGGTCGTTCGGCT
GCGGCGAGCGGTATCAGCTCACTCAAAGGCGGTAATCTCGAGTCCCGTCAAGTCAGCGTAATGCTCTGCC
AGTGTTACAACCAATTAACCAATTCTGATTAGAAAAACTCATCGAGCATCAAATGAAACTGCAATTTATT
CATATCAGGATTATCAATACCATATTTTTGAAAAAGCCGTTTCTGTAATGAAGGAGAAAACTCACCGAGG
CAGTTCCATAGGATGGCAAGATCCTGGTATCGGTCTGCGATTCCGACTCGTCCAACATCAATACAACCTA
TTAATTTCCCCTCGTCAAAAATAAGGTTATCAAGTGAGAAATCACCATGAGTGACGACTGAATCCGGTGA
GAATGGCAAAAGCTTATGCATTTCTTTCCAGACTTGTTCAACAGGCCAGCCATTACGCTCGTCATCAAAA
TCACTCGCATCAACCAAACCGTTATTCATTCGTGATTGCGCCTGAGCGAGACGAAATACGCGATCGCTGT
TAAAAGGACAATTACAAACAGGAATCGAATGCAACCGGCGCAGGAACACTGCCAGCGCATCAACAATATT
TTCACCTGAATCAGGATATTCTTCTAATACCTGGAATGCTGTTTTCCCGGGGATCGCAGTGGTGAGTAAC
CATGCATCATCAGGAGTACGGATAAAATGCTTGATGGTCGGAAGAGGCATAAATTCCGTCAGCCAGTTTA
GTCTGACCATCTCATCTGTAACATCATTGGCAACGCTACCTTTGCCATGTTTCAGAAACAACTCTGGCGC
ATCGGGCTTCCCATACAATCGATAGATTGTCGCACCTGATTGCCCGACATTATCGCGAGCCCATTTATAC
CCATATAAATCAGCATCCATGTTGGAATTTAATCGCGGCCTCGAGCAAGACGTTTCCCGTTGAATATGGC
TCATAACACCCCTTGTATTACTGTTTATGTAAGCAGACAGTTTTATTGTTCATGATGATATATTTTTATC
TTGTGCAATGTAACATCAGAGATTTTGAGACACAACGTGGCTTTGTTGAATAAATCGAACTTTTGCTGAG
TTGAAGGATCAGATCACGCATCTTCCCGACAACGCAGACCGTTCCGTGGCAAAGCAAAAGTTCAAAATCA
CCAACTGGTCCACCTACAACAAAGCTCTCATCAACCGTGGCTCCCTCACTTTCTGGCTGGATGATGGGGC
GATTCAGGCCTGGTATGAGTCAGCAACACCTTCTTCACGAGGCAGACCTCAGCGCTAGCGGAGTGTATAC
TGGCTTACTATGTTGGCACTGATGAGGGTGTCAGTGAAGTGCTTCATGTGGCAGGAGAAAAAAGGCTGCA
CCGGTGCGTCAGCAGAATATGTGATACAGGATATATTCCGCTTCCTCGCTCACTGACTCGCTACGCTCGG
TCGTTCGACTGCGGCGAGCGGAAATGGCTTACGAACGGGGCGGAGATTTCCTGGAAGATGCCAGGAAGAT
ACTTAACAGGGAAGTGAGAGGGCCGCGGCAAAGCCGTTTTTCCATAGGCTCCGCCCCCCTGACAAGCATC
ACGAAATCTGACGCTCAAATCAGTGGTGGCGAAACCCGACAGGACTATAAAGATACCAGGCGTTTCCCCT
GGCGGCTCCCTCGTGCGCTCTCCTGTTCCTGCCTTTCGGTTTACCGGTGTCATTCCGCTGTTATGGCCGC
GTTTGTCTCATTCCACGCCTGACACTCAGTTCCGGGTAGGCAGTTCGCTCCAAGCTGGACTGTATGCACG
AACCCCCCGTTCAGTCCGACCGCTGCGCCTTATCCGGTAACTATCGTCTTGAGTCCAACCCGGAAAGACA
TGCAAAAGCACCACTGGCAGCAGCCACTGGTAATTGATTTAGAGGAGTTAGTCTTGAAGTCATGCGCCGG
TTAAGGCTAAACTGAAAGGACAAGTTTTGGTGACTGCGCTCCTCCAAGCCAGTTACCTCGGTTCAAAGAG
TTGGTAGCTCAGAGAACCTTCGAAAAACCGCCCTGCAAGGCGGTTTTTTCGTTTTCAGAGCAAGAGATTA
CGCGCAGACCAAAACGATCTCAAGAAGATCATCTTATTAAGGGGTCTGACGCTCAGTGGAACGAAAACTC
ACGTTAAGGGATTTTGGTCATGAGATTATCAAAAAGGATCTTCACCTAGATCCTTTTAAATTAAAAATGA
AGTTTTAAATCAATCTAAAGTATATATGAGTAAACTTGGTCTGACAGTTACCAATGCTTAATCAGTGAGG
CACCTATCTCAGCGATCTGTCTATTTCGTTCATCCATAGTTGCCTGACTCCCCGTCGTGTAGATAACTAC
GATACGGGAGGGCTTACCATCTGGCCCCAGTGCTGCAATGATACCGCGAGACCCACGCTCACCGGCTCCA
GATTTATCAGCAATAAACCAGCCAGCCGGAAGGGCCGAGCGCAGAAGTGGTCCTGCAACTTTATCCGCCT
CCATCCAGTCTATTCCATGGTGCCACCTGACGTCTAAGAAACCATTATTATCATGACATTAACCTATAAA
AATAGGCGTATCACGAGGCAGAATTTCAGATAAAAAAAATCCTTAGCTTTCGCTAAGGATGATTTCTGGA
ATTCGCGGCCGCTTCTAGAG
