>Addgene plasmid #78645 | pBW206J106-gfp | depositor partial sequence | sequence record 146763 | gfp
ATGCGTAAAGGAGAAGAACTTTTCACTGGAGTTGTCCCAATTCTTGTTGAATTAGATGGTGATGTTAATG
GGCACAAATTTTCTGTCAGTGGAGAGGGTGAAGGTGATGCAACATACGGAAAACTTACCCTTAAATTTAT
TTGCACTACTGGAAAACTACCTGTTCCATGGCCAACACTTGTCACTACTTTCGGTTATGGTGTTCAATGC
TTTGCGAGATACCCAGATCATATGAAACAGCATGACTTTTTCAAGAGTGCCATGCCCGAAGGTTATGTAC
AGGAAAGAACTATATTTTTCAAAGATGACGGGAACTACAAGACACGTGCTGAAGTCAAGTTTGAAGGTGA
TACCCTTGTTAATAGAATCGAGTTAAAAGGTATTGATTTTAAAGAAGATGGAAACATTCTTGGACACAAA
TTGGAATACAACTATAACTCACACAATGTATACATCATGGCAGACAAACAAAAGAATGGAATCAAAGTTA
ACTTCAAAATTAGACACAACATTGAAGATGGAAGCGTTCAACTAGCAGACCATTATCAACAAAATACTCC
AATTGGCGATGGCCCTGTCCTTTTACCAGACAACCATTACCTGTCCACACAATCTGCCCTTTCGAAAGAT
CCCAACGAAAAGAGAGACCACATGGTCCTTCTTGAGTTTGTAACAGCTGCTGGGATTACACATGGCATGG
ATGAACTATACAAATAATAA
