>Addgene plasmid #78645 | pBW206J106-gfp | addgene partial sequence | sequence record 154118 | GFPfusionREV 5'-CTCCACTGACAGAAAATTTG-3'
AGAATTGGGACAACTCCAGTGAAAAGTTCTTCTCCTTTACGCATCTAGTATTTCTCCTCTTTAATCTCTA
GTAGCTAGCACTATACCTAGGACTGAGCTAGCCGTAAACTCTAGAAGCGGCCGCGAATTCCAGAAATCAT
CCTTAGCGAAAGCTAAGGATTTTTTTTATCTGAAATTCTGCCTCGTGATACGCCTATTTTTATAGGTTAA
TGTCATGATAATAATGGTTTCTTAGACGTCAGGTGGCACCATGGAATAGACTGGATGGAGGCGGATAAAG
TTGCAGGACCACTTCTGCGCTCGGCCCTTCCGGCTGGCTGGTTTATTGCTGATAAATCTGGAGCCGGTGA
GCGTGGGTCTCGCGGTATCATTGCAGCACTGGGGCCAGATGGTAAGCCCTCCCGTATCGTAGTTATCTAC
ACGACGGGGAGTCAGGCAACTATGGATGAACGAAATAGACAGATCGCTGAGATAGGTGCCTCACTGATTA
AGCATTGGTAACTGTCAGACCAAGTTTACTCATATATACTTTAGATTGATTTAAAACTTCATTTTTAATT
TAAAAGGATCTAGGTGAAGATCCTTTTTGATAATCTCATGACCAAAATCCCTTAACGTGAGTTTTCGTTC
CACTGAGCGTCAGACCCCTTAATAAGATGATCTTCTTGAGATCGTTTTGGTCTGCGCGTAATCTCTTGCT
CTGAAAACGAAAAAACCGCCTTGCAGGGCGGTTTTTCGAAGGTTCTCTGAGCTACCAACTCTTTGAACCG
AGGTAACTGGCTTGGAGGAGCGCAGTCACCAAAACTTGTCCTTTCAGTTTAGCCTTAACCGGCGCATGAC
TTCAAGACTAACTCCTCTAAATCAATTACCAGTGGCTGCTGCCAGTGGTGCTTTTGCATGTCTTTCCGGG
TTGGACTCAAGACGATAGTTACCGGATAAGGCGCA
