>Addgene plasmid #78645 | pBW206J106-gfp | addgene partial sequence | sequence record 154119 | MoCloR 5'-gccacctgacgtctaagaaacc-3'
AAATAGGCGTATCACGAGGCAGAATTTCAGATAAAAAAAATCCTTAGCTTTCGCTAAGGATGATTTCTGG
AATTCGCGGCCGCTTCTAGAGTTTACGGCTAGCTCAGTCCTAGGTATAGTGCTAGCTACTAGAGATTAAA
GAGGAGAAATACTAGATGCGTAAAGGAGAAGAACTTTTCACTGGAGTTGTCCCAATTCTTGTTGAATTAG
ATGGTGATGTTAATGGGCACAAATTTTCTGTCAGTGGAGAGGGTGAAGGTGATGCAACATACGGAAAACT
TACCCTTAAATTTATTTGCACTACTGGAAAACTACCTGTTCCATGGCCAACACTTGTCACTACTTTCGGT
TATGGTGTTCAATGCTTTGCGAGATACCCAGATCATATGAAACAGCATGACTTTTTCAAGAGTGCCATGC
CCGAAGGTTATGTACAGGAAAGAACTATATTTTTCAAAGATGACGGGAACTACAAGACACGTGCTGAAGT
CAAGTTTGAAGGTGATACCCTTGTTAATAGAATCGAGTTAAAAGGTATTGATTTTAAAGAAGATGGAAAC
ATTCTTGGACACAAATTGGAATACAACTATAACTCACACAATGTATACATCATGGCAGACAAACAAAAGA
ATGGAATCAAAGTTAACTTCAAAATTAGACACAACATTGAAGATGGAAGCGTTCAACTAGCAGACCATTA
TCAACAAAATACTCCAATTGGCGATGGCCCTGTCCTTTTACCAGACAACCATTACCTGTCCACACAATCT
GCCCTTTCGAAAGATCCCAACGAAAAGAGAGACCACATGGTCCTTCTTGAGTTTGTAACAGCTGCTGGGA
TTACACATGGCATGGATGAACTATACAAATAATAATACTAGAGCC
